Addgene plasmid #77693: AK4 gRNA (BRDN0001148207)
Purpose: 3rd generation lentiviral gRNA plasmid targeting human AK4
Depositing lab: John Doench & David Root. Depositing organization: Broad Institute. Publication: Optimized sgRNA design to maximize activity and minimize off-target effects of CRISPR-Cas9. Doench JG, Fusi N, Sullender M, Hegde M, Vaimberg EW, Donovan KF, Smith I, Tothova Z, Wilen C, Orchard R, Virgin HW, Listgarten J, Root DE. Nat Biotechnol. 2016 Jan 18. doi: 10.1038/nbt.3437. PubMed 26780180.
Backbone
  Vector backbone: lentiGuide-Puro
  Backbone manufacturer: Zhang Lab (Addgene plasmid # 52963)
  Vector type: Mammalian Expression, Lentiviral, CRISPR
  Selectable markers: Puromycin
Growth in bacteria
  Bacterial resistance: Ampicillin, 100 μg/mL
  Growth temperature: 37°C
  Growth strain: DH5alpha
  Copy number: High Copy
Gene/Insert
  Gene/Insert name: AK4 (alt names: AK4; NM_001005353.2)
  gRNA/shRNA sequence: TCCGAGTTGGAGAACAGGCG
  Species: H. sapiens (human)
  Entrez Gene: AK4 (a.k.a. RP4-686B20.1, AK3, AK3L1, AK3L2)
  Promoter: hU6
  Cloning method: Unknown
  Sequencing primers: 5′ U6-F; 3′ pS2-R
Terms and licenses: Academic/Nonprofit Terms; Industry Terms: Not Available to Industry
Depositor comments: The gRNA was designed to target the following Genbank reference sequence(s): NM_001005353.2,NM_013410.3,NM_203464.2. Note that this plasmid does NOT contain Cas9. It should be used in conjunction with lentiCas9-Blast (Addgene #52962) or otherwise with cell lines already expressing Cas9. Browse the full kinome gRNA library at http://www.addgene.org/pooled-library/broadgpp-human-kinome/ or visit http://www.broadinstitute.org/rnai/public/ for detailed protocols and information.
How to cite: AK4 gRNA (BRDN0001148207) was a gift from John Doench & David Root (Addgene plasmid # 77693 ; http://n2t.net/addgene:77693 ; RRID:Addgene_77693)
