[The description below was written by a language model from this plasmid's Addgene catalogue record and pLannotate feature annotations shown in this document.]
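Description:
AK4 gRNA (BRDN0001148207) is a third-generation lentiviral CRISPR guide plasmid built on the lentiGuide-Puro backbone and designed to target human AK4 (adenylate kinase 4), with the guide chosen against several AK4 reference transcripts. It belongs to a human kinome gRNA collection. In bacteria it is maintained as a high-copy plasmid through a ColE1/pUC-type origin and selected with ampicillin via the β-lactamase gene. The backbone also carries an f1 origin, an SV40 origin and poly(A) signal, and remnants of lac and T7/T3 cloning-vector sequences.

The transfer cassette is framed by an RSV promoter fused to a truncated HIV-1 5' LTR, which makes genomic RNA production Tat-independent, and a self-inactivating ΔU3 3' LTR. Between them lie the Ψ packaging signal with a partial gag sequence, the Rev response element for nuclear export of the unspliced viral RNA, and a cPPT/CTS that aids nuclear import of the viral DNA. The payload consists of two expression units. A human U6 RNA polymerase III promoter drives the AK4-specific spacer joined to the Streptococcus pyogenes Cas9 guide RNA scaffold. An EF-1α core promoter with its intron A drives puromycin N-acetyltransferase, allowing puromycin selection of transduced mammalian cells. A WPRE downstream of the resistance gene enhances transcript stability and expression.

The plasmid does not encode Cas9, so it is meant to be used together with a separate Cas9 vector such as lentiCas9-Blast or in cells that already express Cas9. Its typical use is to generate AK4 knockouts for loss-of-function studies.
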