Features (pLannotate 1.2.2; 29 found; start..end, strand, type, name):
     14..80      +  CDS            small t antigen (fragment): SV40 (simian virus 40) small t antigen
    106..317     +  promoter       EF-1α core promoter: core promoter for human elongation factor EF-1α
    318..1256    +  intron         EF-1α intron A: intron upstream of the start codon of human EF-1α
   1278..1877    +  CDS            PuroR (fragment): puromycin N-acetyltransferase; pac from Streptomyces; confers resistance to puromycin
   1893..2481    +  misc_feature   WPRE: woodchuck hepatitis virus posttranscriptional regulatory element
   2532..2551    +  misc_feature   cPPT/CTS (fragment): central polypurine tract and central termination sequence of HIV-1
   2553..2786    +  LTR            3' LTR (ΔU3): self-inactivating 3' long terminal repeat (LTR) from HIV-1
   2864..2985    +  polyA_signal   SV40 poly(A) signal: SV40 polyadenylation signal
   3025..3160    +  rep_origin     SV40 ori: SV40 origin of replication
   3181..3199    -  promoter       T7 promoter: promoter for bacteriophage T7 RNA polymerase
   3207..3362    +  CDS            lacZα (fragment): LacZα fragment of β-galactosidase; lacZ fragment
   3367..3795    +  rep_origin     f1 ori (sequence partly withheld): f1 bacteriophage origin of replication; arrow indicates direction of (+) strand synthesis
   3848..3952    +  promoter       AmpR promoter: bla
   3953..4813    +  CDS            AmpR: β-lactamase; bla; confers resistance to ampicillin, carbenicillin, and related antibiotics
   4984..5572    +  rep_origin     ori: high-copy-number ColE1/pMB1/pBR322/pUC origin of replication
   5755..5847    +  CDS            lacI (fragment): lac repressor; lacI; The lac repressor binds to the lac operator to inhibit transcription in E. coli. This inhibition can be relieved by adding lactose or isopropyl-β-D-thiogalactopyranoside (IPTG).
   5860..5881    +  protein_bind   CAP binding site: CAP binding activates transcription in the presence of cAMP. E. coli catabolite activator protein
   5896..5926    +  promoter       lac promoter: promoter for the E. coli lac operon
   5934..5950    +  protein_bind   lac operator: The lac repressor binds to the lac operator to inhibit transcription in E. coli. This inhibition can be relieved by adding lactose or isopropyl-β-D-thiogalactopyranoside (IPTG). lac repressor encoded by lacI
   5995..6013    +  promoter       T3 promoter: promoter for bacteriophage T3 RNA polymerase
   6041..6267    +  promoter       RSV promoter: Rous sarcoma virus enhancer/promoter
   6268..6448    +  LTR            5' LTR (truncated): truncated 5' long terminal repeat (LTR) from HIV-1
   6495..6620    +  misc_feature   HIV-1 Ψ: packaging signal of human immunodeficiency virus type 1
   6604..6967    +  CDS            HIV-1 gag (fragment): gag protein from human immunodeficiency virus 1; gag
   7113..7346    +  misc_feature   RRE: The Rev response element (RRE) of HIV-1 allows for Rev-dependent mRNA export from the nucleus to the cytoplasm.
   7723..7749    +  CDS            Rev (fragment): human immunodeficiency virus 1 (HIV-1) Rev protein; rev; enhances nuclear export of unspliced and incompletely spliced viral mRNAs
   7753..7993    +  promoter       U6 promoter: RNA polymerase III promoter for human U6 snRNA
   8023..8098    +  misc_RNA       gRNA scaffold: guide RNA scaffold for the Streptococcus pyogenes CRISPR/Cas9 system
   8154..8271    +  misc_feature   cPPT/CTS: central polypurine tract and central termination sequence of HIV-1
>Addgene plasmid #77693 | AK4 gRNA (BRDN0001148207) | addgene full sequence | sequence record 188252 | Addgene Assembled Sequence
CCCGGGTGCAAAGATGGATAAAGTTTTAAACAGAGAGGAATCTTTGCAGCTAATGGACCTTCTAGGTCTT
GAAAGGAGTGGGAATTGGCTCCGGTGCCCGTCAGTGGGCAGAGCGCACATCGCCCACAGTCCCCGAGAAG
TTGGGGGGAGGGGTCGGCAATTGATCCGGTGCCTAGAGAAGGTGGCGCGGGGTAAACTGGGAAAGTGATG
TCGTGTACTGGCTCCGCCTTTTTCCCGAGGGTGGGGGAGAACCGTATATAAGTGCAGTAGTCGCCGTGAA
CGTTCTTTTTCGCAACGGGTTTGCCGCCAGAACACAGGTAAGTGCCGTGTGTGGTTCCCGCGGGCCTGGC
CTCTTTACGGGTTATGGCCCTTGCGTGCCTTGAATTACTTCCACCTGGCTGCAGTACGTGATTCTTGATC
CCGAGCTTCGGGTTGGAAGTGGGTGGGAGAGTTCGAGGCCTTGCGCTTAAGGAGCCCCTTCGCCTCGTGC
TTGAGTTGAGGCCTGGCCTGGGCGCTGGGGCCGCCGCGTGCGAATCTGGTGGCACCTTCGCGCCTGTCTC
GCTGCTTTCGATAAGTCTCTAGCCATTTAAAATTTTTGATGACCTGCTGCGACGCTTTTTTTCTGGCAAG
ATAGTCTTGTAAATGCGGGCCAAGATCTGCACACTGGTATTTCGGTTTTTGGGGCCGCGGGCGGCGACGG
GGCCCGTGCGTCCCAGCGCACATGTTCGGCGAGGCGGGGCCTGCGAGCGCGGCCACCGAGAATCGGACGG
GGGTAGTCTCAAGCTGGCCGGCCTGCTCTGGTGCCTGGCCTCGCGCCGCCGTGTATCGCCCCGCCCTGGG
CGGCAAGGCTGGCCCGGTCGGCACCAGTTGCGTGAGCGGAAAGATGGCCGCTTCCCGGCCCTGCTGCAGG
GAGCTCAAAATGGAGGACGCGGCGCTCGGGAGAGCGGGCGGGTGAGTCACCCACACAAAGGAAAAGGGCC
TTTCCGTCCTCAGCCGTCGCTTCATGTGACTCCACGGAGTACCGGGCGCCGTCCAGGCACCTCGATTAGT
TCTCGAGCTTTTGGAGTACGTCGTCTTTAGGTTGGGGGGAGGGGTTTTATGCGATGGAGTTTCCCCACAC
TGAGTGGGTGGAGACTGAAGTTAGGCCAGCTTGGCACTTGATGTAATTCTCCTTGGAATTTGCCCTTTTT
GAGTTTGGATCTTGGTTCATTCTCAAGCCTCAGACAGTGGTTCAAAGTTTTTTTCTTCCATTTCAGGTGT
CGTGACGTACGGCCACCATGACCGAGTACAAGCCCACGGTGCGCCTCGCCACCCGCGACGACGTCCCCAG
GGCCGTACGCACCCTCGCCGCCGCGTTCGCCGACTACCCCGCCACGCGCCACACCGTCGATCCGGACCGC
CACATCGAGCGGGTCACCGAGCTGCAAGAACTCTTCCTCACGCGCGTCGGGCTCGACATCGGCAAGGTGT
GGGTCGCGGACGACGGCGCCGCCGTGGCGGTCTGGACCACGCCGGAGAGCGTCGAAGCGGGGGCGGTGTT
CGCCGAGATCGGCCCGCGCATGGCCGAGTTGAGCGGTTCCCGGCTGGCCGCGCAGCAACAGATGGAAGGC
CTCCTGGCGCCGCACCGGCCCAAGGAGCCCGCGTGGTTCCTGGCCACCGTCGGAGTCTCGCCCGACCACC
AGGGCAAGGGTCTGGGCAGCGCCGTCGTGCTCCCCGGAGTGGAGGCGGCCGAGCGCGCCGGGGTGCCCGC
CTTCCTGGAGACCTCCGCGCCCCGCAACCTCCCCTTCTACGAGCGGCTCGGCTTCACCGTCACCGCCGAC
GTCGAGGTGCCCGAAGGACCGCGCACCTGGTGCATGACCCGCAAGCCCGGTGCCTGAACGCGTTAAGTCG
ACAATCAACCTCTGGATTACAAAATTTGTGAAAGATTGACTGGTATTCTTAACTATGTTGCTCCTTTTAC
GCTATGTGGATACGCTGCTTTAATGCCTTTGTATCATGCTATTGCTTCCCGTATGGCTTTCATTTTCTCC
TCCTTGTATAAATCCTGGTTGCTGTCTCTTTATGAGGAGTTGTGGCCCGTTGTCAGGCAACGTGGCGTGG
TGTGCACTGTGTTTGCTGACGCAACCCCCACTGGTTGGGGCATTGCCACCACCTGTCAGCTCCTTTCCGG
GACTTTCGCTTTCCCCCTCCCTATTGCCACGGCGGAACTCATCGCCGCCTGCCTTGCCCGCTGCTGGACA
GGGGCTCGGCTGTTGGGCACTGACAATTCCGTGGTGTTGTCGGGGAAATCATCGTCCTTTCCTTGGCTGC
TCGCCTGTGTTGCCACCTGGATTCTGCGCGGGACGTCCTTCTGCTACGTCCCTTCGGCCCTCAATCCAGC
GGACCTTCCTTCCCGCGGCCTGCTGCCGGCTCTGCGGCCTCTTCCGCGTCTTCGCCTTCGCCCTCAGACG
AGTCGGATCTCCCTTTGGGCCGCCTCCCCGCGTCGACTTTAAGACCAATGACTTACAAGGCAGCTGTAGA
TCTTAGCCACTTTTTAAAAGAAAAGGGGGGACTGGAAGGGCTAATTCACTCCCAACGAAGACAAGATCTG
CTTTTTGCTTGTACTGGGTCTCTCTGGTTAGACCAGATCTGAGCCTGGGAGCTCTCTGGCTAACTAGGGA
ACCCACTGCTTAAGCCTCAATAAAGCTTGCCTTGAGTGCTTCAAGTAGTGTGTGCCCGTCTGTTGTGTGA
CTCTGGTAACTAGAGATCCCTCAGACCCTTTTAGTCAGTGTGGAAAATCTCTAGCAGTACGTATAGTAGT
TCATGTCATCTTATTATTCAGTATTTATAACTTGCAAAGAAATGAATATCAGAGAGTGAGAGGAACTTGT
TTATTGCAGCTTATAATGGTTACAAATAAAGCAATAGCATCACAAATTTCACAAATAAAGCATTTTTTTC
ACTGCATTCTAGTTGTGGTTTGTCCAAACTCATCAATGTATCTTATCATGTCTGGCTCTAGCTATCCCGC
CCCTAACTCCGCCCATCCCGCCCCTAACTCCGCCCAGTTCCGCCCATTCTCCGCCCCATGGCTGACTAAT
TTTTTTTATTTATGCAGAGGCCGAGGCCGCCTCGGCCTCTGAGCTATTCCAGAAGTAGTGAGGAGGCTTT
TTTGGAGGCCTAGGGACGTACCCAATTCGCCCTATAGTGAGTCGTATTACGCGCGCTCACTGGCCGTCGT
TTTACAACGTCGTGACTGGGAAAACCCTGGCGTTACCCAACTTAATCGCCTTGCAGCACATCCCCCTTTC
GCCAGCTGGCGTAATAGCGAAGAGGCCCGCACCGATCGCCCTTCCCAACAGTTGCGCAGCCTGAATGGCG
AATGGG
[124 nt withheld, positions 3367-3490]
C
[91 nt withheld, positions 3492-3582]
A
[49 nt withheld, positions 3584-3632]
CCTTTGACGTTGGAGTCCACGTTCTTT
[37 nt withheld, positions 3660-3696]
ACCCTATCTCGGTCTATTCTTTTGATTTATAAGGGATTTTGCCGATTTCGGCCTATTGGTTAAAAAATGA
GCTGATTTAACAAAAATTTAACGCGAATTTTAACAAAATATTAACGCTTACAATTTAGGTGGCACTTTTC
GGGGAAATGTGCGCGGAACCCCTATTTGTTTATTTTTCTAAATACATTCAAATATGTATCCGCTCATGAG
ACAATAACCCTGATAAATGCTTCAATAATATTGAAAAAGGAAGAGTATGAGTATTCAACATTTCCGTGTC
GCCCTTATTCCCTTTTTTGCGGCATTTTGCCTTCCTGTTTTTGCTCACCCAGAAACGCTGGTGAAAGTAA
AAGATGCTGAAGATCAGTTGGGTGCACGAGTGGGTTACATCGAACTGGATCTCAACAGCGGTAAGATCCT
TGAGAGTTTTCGCCCCGAAGAACGTTTTCCAATGATGAGCACTTTTAAAGTTCTGCTATGTGGCGCGGTA
TTATCCCGTATTGACGCCGGGCAAGAGCAACTCGGTCGCCGCATACACTATTCTCAGAATGACTTGGTTG
AGTACTCACCAGTCACAGAAAAGCATCTTACGGATGGCATGACAGTAAGAGAATTATGCAGTGCTGCCAT
AACCATGAGTGATAACACTGCGGCCAACTTACTTCTGACAACGATCGGAGGACCGAAGGAGCTAACCGCT
TTTTTGCACAACATGGGGGATCATGTAACTCGCCTTGATCGTTGGGAACCGGAGCTGAATGAAGCCATAC
CAAACGACGAGCGTGACACCACGATGCCTGTAGCAATGGCAACAACGTTGCGCAAACTATTAACTGGCGA
ACTACTTACTCTAGCTTCCCGGCAACAATTAATAGACTGGATGGAGGCGGATAAAGTTGCAGGACCACTT
CTGCGCTCGGCCCTTCCGGCTGGCTGGTTTATTGCTGATAAATCTGGAGCCGGTGAGCGTGGGTCTCGCG
GTATCATTGCAGCACTGGGGCCAGATGGTAAGCCCTCCCGTATCGTAGTTATCTACACGACGGGGAGTCA
GGCAACTATGGATGAACGAAATAGACAGATCGCTGAGATAGGTGCCTCACTGATTAAGCATTGGTAACTG
TCAGACCAAGTTTACTCATATATACTTTAGATTGATTTAAAACTTCATTTTTAATTTAAAAGGATCTAGG
TGAAGATCCTTTTTGATAATCTCATGACCAAAATCCCTTAACGTGAGTTTTCGTTCCACTGAGCGTCAGA
CCCCGTAGAAAAGATCAAAGGATCTTCTTGAGATCCTTTTTTTCTGCGCGTAATCTGCTGCTTGCAAACA
AAAAAACCACCGCTACCAGCGGTGGTTTGTTTGCCGGATCAAGAGCTACCAACTCTTTTTCCGAAGGTAA
CTGGCTTCAGCAGAGCGCAGATACCAAATACTGTTCTTCTAGTGTAGCCGTAGTTAGGCCACCACTTCAA
GAACTCTGTAGCACCGCCTACATACCTCGCTCTGCTAATCCTGTTACCAGTGGCTGCTGCCAGTGGCGAT
AAGTCGTGTCTTACCGGGTTGGACTCAAGACGATAGTTACCGGATAAGGCGCAGCGGTCGGGCTGAACGG
GGGGTTCGTGCACACAGCCCAGCTTGGAGCGAACGACCTACACCGAACTGAGATACCTACAGCGTGAGCT
ATGAGAAAGCGCCACGCTTCCCGAAGGGAGAAAGGCGGACAGGTATCCGGTAAGCGGCAGGGTCGGAACA
GGAGAGCGCACGAGGGAGCTTCCAGGGGGAAACGCCTGGTATCTTTATAGTCCTGTCGGGTTTCGCCACC
TCTGACTTGAGCGTCGATTTTTGTGATGCTCGTCAGGGGGGCGGAGCCTATGGAAAAACGCCAGCAACGC
GGCCTTTTTACGGTTCCTGGCCTTTTGCTGGCCTTTTGCTCACATGTTCTTTCCTGCGTTATCCCCTGAT
TCTGTGGATAACCGTATTACCGCCTTTGAGTGAGCTGATACCGCTCGCCGCAGCCGAACGACCGAGCGCA
GCGAGTCAGTGAGCGAGGAAGCGGAAGAGCGCCCAATACGCAAACCGCCTCTCCCCGCGCGTTGGCCGAT
TCATTAATGCAGCTGGCACGACAGGTTTCCCGACTGGAAAGCGGGCAGTGAGCGCAACGCAATTAATGTG
AGTTAGCTCACTCATTAGGCACCCCAGGCTTTACACTTTATGCTTCCGGCTCGTATGTTGTGTGGAATTG
TGAGCGGATAACAATTTCACACAGGAAACAGCTATGACCATGATTACGCCAAGCGCGCAATTAACCCTCA
CTAAAGGGAACAAAAGCTGGAGCTGCAAGCTTAATGTAGTCTTATGCAATACTCTTGTAGTCTTGCAACA
TGGTAACGATGAGTTAGCAACATGCCTTACAAGGAGAGAAAAAGCACCGTGCATGCCGATTGGTGGAAGT
AAGGTGGTACGATCGTGCCTTATTAGGAAGGCAACAGACGGGTCTGACATGGATTGGACGAACCACTGAA
TTGCCGCATTGCAGAGATATTGTATTTAAGTGCCTAGCTCGATACATAAACGGGTCTCTCTGGTTAGACC
AGATCTGAGCCTGGGAGCTCTCTGGCTAACTAGGGAACCCACTGCTTAAGCCTCAATAAAGCTTGCCTTG
AGTGCTTCAAGTAGTGTGTGCCCGTCTGTTGTGTGACTCTGGTAACTAGAGATCCCTCAGACCCTTTTAG
TCAGTGTGGAAAATCTCTAGCAGTGGCGCCCGAACAGGGACTTGAAAGCGAAAGGGAAACCAGAGGAGCT
CTCTCGACGCAGGACTCGGCTTGCTGAAGCGCGCACGGCAAGAGGCGAGGGGCGGCGACTGGTGAGTACG
CCAAAAATTTTGACTAGCGGAGGCTAGAAGGAGAGAGATGGGTGCGAGAGCGTCAGTATTAAGCGGGGGA
GAATTAGATCGCGATGGGAAAAAATTCGGTTAAGGCCAGGGGGAAAGAAAAAATATAAATTAAAACATAT
AGTATGGGCAAGCAGGGAGCTAGAACGATTCGCAGTTAATCCTGGCCTGTTAGAAACATCAGAAGGCTGT
AGACAAATACTGGGACAGCTACAACCATCCCTTCAGACAGGATCAGAAGAACTTAGATCATTATATAATA
CAGTAGCAACCCTCTATTGTGTGCATCAAAGGATAGAGATAAAAGACACCAAGGAAGCTTTAGACAAGAT
AGAGGAAGAGCAAAACAAAAGTAAGACCACCGCACAGCAAGCGGCCGCTGATCTTCAGACCTGGAGGAGG
AGATATGAGGGACAATTGGAGAAGTGAATTATATAAATATAAAGTAGTAAAAATTGAACCATTAGGAGTA
GCACCCACCAAGGCAAAGAGAAGAGTGGTGCAGAGAGAAAAAAGAGCAGTGGGAATAGGAGCTTTGTTCC
TTGGGTTCTTGGGAGCAGCAGGAAGCACTATGGGCGCAGCGTCAATGACGCTGACGGTACAGGCCAGACA
ATTATTGTCTGGTATAGTGCAGCAGCAGAACAATTTGCTGAGGGCTATTGAGGCGCAACAGCATCTGTTG
CAACTCACAGTCTGGGGCATCAAGCAGCTCCAGGCAAGAATCCTGGCTGTGGAAAGATACCTAAAGGATC
AACAGCTCCTGGGGATTTGGGGTTGCTCTGGAAAACTCATTTGCACCACTGCTGTGCCTTGGAATGCTAG
TTGGAGTAATAAATCTCTGGAACAGATTTGGAATCACACGACCTGGATGGAGTGGGACAGAGAAATTAAC
AATTACACAAGCTTAATACACTCCTTAATTGAAGAATCGCAAAACCAGCAAGAAAAGAATGAACAAGAAT
TATTGGAATTAGATAAATGGGCAAGTTTGTGGAATTGGTTTAACATAACAAATTGGCTGTGGTATATAAA
ATTATTCATAATGATAGTAGGAGGCTTGGTAGGTTTAAGAATAGTTTTTGCTGTACTTTCTATAGTGAAT
AGAGTTAGGCAGGGATATTCACCATTATCGTTTCAGACCCACCTCCCAACCCCGAGGGGACCCAGAGAGG
GCCTATTTCCCATGATTCCTTCATATTTGCATATACGATACAAGGCTGTTAGAGAGATAATTAGAATTAA
TTTGACTGTAAACACAAAGATATTAGTACAAAATACGTGACGTAGAAAGTAATAATTTCTTGGGTAGTTT
GCAGTTTTAAAATTATGTTTTAAAATGGACTATCATATGCTTACCGTAACTTGAAAGTATTTCGATTTCT
TGGCTTTATATATCTTGTGGAAAGGACGAAACACCGTCCGAGTTGGAGAACAGGCGGTTTTAGAGCTAGA
AATAGCAAGTTAAAATAAGGCTAGTCCGTTATCAACTTGAAAAAGTGGCACCGAGTCGGTGCTTTTTTAA
GCTTGGCGTAACTAGATCTTGAGACAAATGGCAGTATTCATCCACAATTTTAAAAGAAAAGGGGGGATTG
GGGGGTACAGTGCAGGGGAAAGAATAGTAGACATAATAGCAACAGACATACAAACTAAAGAATTACAAAA
ACAAATTACAAAAATTCAAAATTTTCGGGTTTATTACAGGGACAGCAGAGATCCACTTTGGCGCCGGCTC
GAGGGGG
