>Addgene plasmid #77693 | AK4 gRNA (BRDN0001148207) | depositor partial sequence | sequence record 145153 | Target Sequence
TCCGAGTTGGAGAACAGGCG
