>Addgene plasmid #77693 | AK4 gRNA (BRDN0001148207) | addgene partial sequence | sequence record 188251 | hU6-F
AGAAAGTAATAATTTCTTGGGTAGTTTGCAGTTTTAAAATTATGTTTTAAAATGGACTATCATATGCTTA
CCGTAACTTGAAAGTATTTCGATTTCTTGGCTTTATATATCTTGTGGAAAGGACGAAACACCGTCCGAGT
TGGAGAACAGGCGTTTTAGAGCTAGAAATAGCAAGTTAAAATAAGGCTAGTCCGTTATCAACTTGAAAAA
GTGGCACCGAGTCGGTGCTTTTTTAAGCTTGGCGTAACTAGATCTTGAGACAAATGGCAGTATTCATCCA
CAATTTTAAAAGAAAAGGGGGGATTGGGGGGTACAGTGCAGGGGAAAGAATAGTAGACATAATACCAACA
GACATACAAACTAAAGAATTACAAAAACAAATTACAAAAATTCAAAATTTTCGGGTTTATTACAGGGACA
GCAGAGATCCACTTTGGCGCCGGCTCGAGGGGGCCCGGGTGCAAAGATGGATAAAGTTTTAAACAGAGAG
GAATCTTTGCAGCTAATGGACCTTCTAGGTCTTGAAAGGAGTGGGAATTGGCTCCGGTGCCCGTCAGTGG
GCAGAGCGCA
